Addgene plasmid #202350: neg.ctrl_pSTC0-zeo
Purpose: Control neg. ctrl (negative control S70A) in modified pSTC0 vector in which kan resistance cassette is replaced with zeo resistance cassette
Depositing lab: Nicholas Gauthier. Depositing organization: Dana-Farber Cancer Institute. Publication: Simultaneous enhancement of multiple functional properties using evolution-informed protein design. Fram B, Su Y, Truebridge I, Riesselman AJ, Ingraham JB, Passera A, Napier E, Thadani NN, Lim S, Roberts K, Kaur G, Stiffler MA, Marks DS, Bahl CD, Khan AR, Sander C, Gauthier NP. Nat Commun. 2024 Jun 20;15(1):5141. doi: 10.1038/s41467-024-49119-x. PubMed 38902262.
Backbone
  Vector backbone: pSTC0-zeo
Growth in bacteria
  Bacterial resistance: Bleocin (Zeocin), 50 μg/mL
  Growth temperature: 37°C
  Growth strain: DH5alpha
  Copy number: Unknown
Gene/Insert
  Gene/Insert name: neg. ctrl
  Species: Synthetic
  Insert size (bp): 861
Terms and licenses: Academic/Nonprofit Terms; Industry Terms: Not Available to Industry
Depositor comments: Please visit https://doi.org/10.1101/2023.05.09.539914 for bioRxiv preprint.
How to cite: neg.ctrl_pSTC0-zeo was a gift from Nicholas Gauthier (Addgene plasmid # 202350 ; http://n2t.net/addgene:202350 ; RRID:Addgene_202350)
