[The description below was written by a language model from this plasmid's Addgene catalogue record and pLannotate feature annotations shown in this document.]
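Description:
neg.ctrl_pSTC0-zeo is a small (about 3.6 kb) bacterial plasmid built on pSTC0-zeo, a modified version of the pSTC0 vector in which the original kanamycin resistance cassette has been replaced with a Zeocin resistance cassette. It replicates in E. coli from a high-copy ColE1/pMB1-type origin. Selection relies on the Sh ble gene (BleoR), whose product binds bleomycin-family antibiotics, including Zeocin.

The insert is an 861 bp synthetic sequence named "neg. ctrl", described as a negative control carrying an S70A substitution. In the feature table, an 861 bp coding sequence annotated as β-lactamase (AmpR) sits directly downstream of the bla promoter, and its length matches the recorded insert. The β-lactamase gene therefore appears to be the payload under study rather than a selection marker. Serine 70 is the catalytic nucleophile of TEM-type β-lactamases, so an S70A change would be expected to abolish enzymatic activity. That is consistent with the negative-control label and with selection on Zeocin rather than ampicillin, although the record does not spell out this reasoning.

The plasmid also carries a coding sequence annotated as the fluorescent protein hfriFP on the opposite strand. It is followed by a series of transcription terminators (rrnB T1, T7Te and a his operon terminator) and a BioBrick suffix. No promoter for this reporter is annotated, and its role is not stated. The associated publication concerns evolution-informed protein design for enhancing multiple functional properties, so this construct most likely serves as the inactive baseline against which designed β-lactamase variants in the same vector are compared.
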