Features (pLannotate 1.2.2; 10 found; start..end, strand, type, name):
    612..986     -  CDS            BleoR: antibiotic-binding protein; Sh ble from Streptoalloteichus hindustanus; confers resistance to bleomycin, phleomycin, and Zeocin™
   1141..2001    -  CDS            AmpR: β-lactamase; bla; confers resistance to ampicillin, carbenicillin, and related antibiotics
   2002..2106    -  promoter       AmpR promoter: bla
   2196..2239    -  terminator     bacterial terminator: putative bacterial transcription terminator
   2263..2973    +  CDS            hfriFP: hfriFP is a fluorescent protein published in 2013, derived from Herbaspirillum frisingense.
   2996..3067    +  terminator     rrnB T1 terminator: transcription terminator T1 from the E. coli rrnB gene
   3083..3110    +  terminator     T7Te terminator: phage T7 early transcription terminator
   3117..3137    +  misc_feature   BioBrick suffix: universal suffix for all parts
   3138..3195    +  terminator     his operon terminator: This putative transcriptin terminator from the E. coli his operon has a 2-bp deletion introduced during synthesis. Its efficiency has not been determined.
   3390..379     -  rep_origin     ori (across the origin): high-copy-number ColE1/pMB1/pBR322/pUC origin of replication
>Addgene plasmid #202350 | neg.ctrl_pSTC0-zeo | addgene full sequence | sequence record 405962 | Addgene NGS Result
GTATCTCAGTTCGGTGTAGGTCGTTCGCTCCAAGCTGGGCTGTGTGCACGAACCCCCCGTTCAGCCCGAC
CGCTGCGCCTTATCCGGTAACTATCGTCTTGAGTCCAACCCGGTAAGACACGACTTATCGCCACTGGCAG
CAGCCACTGGTAACAGGATTAGCAGAGCGAGGTATGTAGGCGGTGCTACAGAGTTCTTGAAGTGGTGGCC
TAACTACGGCTACACTAGAAGAACAGTATTTGGTATCTGCGCTCTGCTGAAGCCAGTTACCTTCGGAAAA
AGAGTTGGTAGCTCTTGATCCGGCAAACAAACCACCGCTGGTAGCGGTGGTTTTTTTGTTTGCAAGCAGC
AGATTACGCGCAGAAAAAAAGGATCTCAAGAAGATCCTTTGATCTTTTCTACGGGGTCTGACGCTCAGTG
GAACGAAAACTCACGTTAAGGGATTTTGGTCATGAGATTATCAAAAAGGATCTTCACCTAGATCCTTTTA
AATTAAAAATGAAGTTTTAAATCAATCTAAAGTATATATGAGTAAACTTGGTCTGACAGCTCGAGTCCCG
TCAAGTCAGCGTAATGCTCTGCCAGTGTTACAACCAATTAACCAATTCTGATCAGTCCTGCTCCTCGGCC
ACGAAGTGCACGCAGTTGCCGGCCGGGTCGCGCAGGGCGAACTCCCGCCCCCACGGCTGCTCGCCGATCT
CGGTCATGGCCGGCCCGGAGGCGTCCCGGAAGTTCGTGGACACGACCTCCGACCACTCGGCGTACAGCTC
GTCCAGGCCGCGCACCCACACCCAGGCCAGGGTGTTGTCCGGCACCACCTGGTCCTGGACCGCGCTGATG
AACAGGGTCACGTCGTCCCGGACCACACCGGCGAAGTCGTCCTCCACGAAGTCCCGGGAGAACCCGAGCC
GGTCGGTCCAGAACTCGACCGCTCCGGCGACGTCGCGCGCGGTGAGCACCGGAACGGCACTGGTCAACTT
GGCCATAACACCCCTTGTATTACTGTTTATGTAAGCAGACAGTTTTATTGTTCATGATGATATATTTTTA
TCTTGTGCAATGTAACATCAGAGATTTTGAGACACAACGTGGCTTTGTTGAATAAATCGAACTTTTGCTG
AGTTGAAGGATCAGCTCGAGTTACCAATGCTTAATCAGTGAGGCACCTATCTCAGCGATCTGTCTATTTC
GTTCATCCATAGTTGCCTGACTCCCCGTCGTGTAGATAACTACGATACGGGAGGGCTTACCATCTGGCCC
CAGTGCTGCAATGATACCGCGAGACCCACGCTCACCGGCTCCAGATTTATCAGCAATAAACCAGCCAGCC
GGAAGGGCCGAGCGCAGAAGTGGTCCTGCAACTTTATCCGCCTCCATCCAGTCTATTAATTGTTGCCGGG
AAGCTAGAGTAAGTAGTTCGCCAGTTAATAGTTTGCGCAACGTTGTTGCCATTGCTGCAGGCATCGTGGT
GTCACGCTCGTCGTTTGGTATGGCTTCATTCAGCTCCGGTTCCCAACGATCAAGGCGAGTTACATGATCC
CCCATGTTGTGCAAAAAAGCGGTTAGCTCCTTCGGTCCTCCGATCGTTGTCAGAAGTAAGTTGGCAGCAG
TGTTATCACTCATGGTTATGGCAGCACTGCATAATTCTCTTACTGTCATGCCATCCGTAAGATGCTTTTC
TGTGACTGGTGAGTACTCAACCAAGTCATTCTGAGAATAGTGTATGCGGCGACCGAGTTGCTCTTGCCCG
GCGTCAACACGGGATAATACCGCACCACATAGCAGAACTTTAAAAGTCGCCATCATTGGAAAACGTTCTT
CGGGGCGAAAACTCTCAAGGATCTTACCGCTGTTGAGATCCAGTTCGATGTAACCCACTCGTGCACCCAA
CTGATCTTCAGCATCTTTTACTTTCACCAGCGTTTCTGGGTGAGCAAAAACAGGAAGGCAAAATGCCGCA
AAAAAGGGAATAAGGGCGACACGAAAATGTTGAATACTCATACTCTTCCTTTTTCAATATTATTGAAGCA
TTTATCAGGGTTATTGTCTCATGAGCGGATACATATTTGAATGTATTTAGAAAAATAAACAAATAGGGGT
TCCGCGCACATTTCCCCGAAAAGTGCCACCTGACGTCTAAGAAACCATTATTATCATGACATTAACCTAT
AAAAATAGGCGTATCACGAGGCAGAATTTCAGATAAAAAAAATCCTTAGCTTTCGCTAAGGATGATTTCT
GGAATTCGCGGCCGCTGCTAGCCGTAAAGGAGAAGAACTTTTCACTGGAGTTGTCCCAATTCTTGTTGAA
TTAGATGGTGATGTTAATGGGCACAAATTTTCTGTCAGTGGAGAGGGTGAAGGTGATGCAACATACGGAA
AACTTACCCTTAAATTTATTTGCACTACTGGAAAACTACCTGTTCCATGGCCAACACTTGTCACTACTTT
CGGTTATGGTGTTCAATGCTTTGCGAGATACCCAGATCATATGAAACAGCATGACTTTTTCAAGAGTGCC
ATGCCCGAAGGTTATGTACAGGAAAGAACTATATTTTTCAAAGATGACGGGAACTACAAGACACGTGCTG
AAGTCAAGTTTGAAGGTGATACCCTTGTTAATAGAATCGAGTTAAAAGGTATTGATTTTAAAGAAGATGG
AAACATTCTTGGACACAAATTGGAATACAACTATAACTCACACAATGTATACATCATGGCAGACAAACAA
AAGAATGGAATCAAAGTTAACTTCAAAATTAGACACAACATTGAAGATGGAAGCGTTCAACTAGCAGACC
ATTATCAACAAAATACTCCAATTGGCGATGGCCCTGTCCTTTTACCAGACAACCATTACCTGTCCACACA
ATCTGCCCTTTCGAAAGATCCCAACGAAAAGAGAGACCACATGGTCCTTCTTGAGTTTGTAACAGCTGCT
GGGATTACACATGGCATGGATGAACTATACAAATAATAATACTAGAGCCAGGCATCAAATAAAACGAAAG
GCTCAGTCGAAAGACTGGGCCTTTCGTTTTATCTGTTGTTTGTCGGTGAACGCTCTCTACTAGAGTCACA
CTGGCTCACCTTCGGGTGGGCCTTTCTGCGTTTATATACTAGTAGCGGCCGCTGCAGTCCGGCAAAAAAG
GGCAAGGTGTCACCACCCTGCCCTTTTTCTTTAAAACCGAAAAGATTACTTCGCGTTATGCAGGCTTCCT
CGCTCACTGACTCGCTGCGCTCGGTCGTTCGGCTGCGGCGAGCGGTATCAGCTCACTCAAAGGCGGTAAT
ACGGTTATCCACAGAATCAGGGGATAACGCAGGAAAGAACATGTGAGCAAAAGGCCAGCAAAAGGCCAGG
AACCGTAAAAAGGCCGCGTTGCTGGCGTTTTTCCACAGGCTCCGCCCCCCTGACGAGCATCACAAAAATC
GACGCTCAAGTCAGAGGTGGCGAAACCCGACAGGACTATAAAGATACCAGGCGTTTCCCCCTGGAAGCTC
CCTCGTGCGCTCTCCTGTTCCGACCCTGCCGCTTACCGGATACCTGTCCGCCTTTCTCCCTTCGGGAAGC
GTGGCGCTTTCTCATAGCTCACGCTGTAG
